>Addgene plasmid #210371 | XPO6-EGFP | addgene full sequence | sequence record 417564 | Addgene NGS Result
GCATTAGTTATTAATAGTAATCAATTACGGGGTCATTAGTTCATAGCCCATATATGGAGTTCCGCGTTAC
ATAACTTACGGTAAATGGCCCGCCTGGCTGACCGCCCAACGACCCCCGCCCATTGACGTCAATAATGACG
TATGTTCCCATAGTAACGCCAATAGGGACTTTCCATTGACGTCAATGGGTGGAGTATTTACGGTAAACTG
CCCACTTGGCAGTACATCAAGTGTATCATATGCCAAGTACGCCCCCTATTGACGTCAATGACGGTAAATG
GCCCGCCTGGCATTATGCCCAGTACATGACCTTATGGGACTTTCCTACTTGGCAGTACATCTACGTATTA
GTCATCGCTATTACCATGGTGATGCGGTTTTGGCAGTACATCAATGGGCGTGGATAGCGGTTTGACTCAC
GGGGATTTCCAAGTCTCCACCCCATTGACGTCAATGGGAGTTTGTTTTGGCACCAAAATCAACGGGACTT
TCCAAAATGTCGTAACAACTCCGCCCCATTGACGCAAATGGGCGGTAGGCGTGTACGGTGGGAGGTCTAT
ATAAGCAGAGCTGGTTTAGTGAACCGTCAGATCCGCTAGCGCTACCGGACTCAGATCTCGAGATGGCATC
TGAAGAAGCCTCTCTCAGGGCATTGGAAAGTCTGATGACAGAATTTTTTCACGATTGTACAACCAATGAA
AGAAAACGTGAGATAGAGGAGCTTCTTAATAACTTTGCCCAGCAAATAGGAGCCTGGAGATTCTGCCTGT
ACTTTCTCTCCAGCACTAGGAATGACTATGTAATGATGTACAGTTTAACAGTTTTTGAGAATCTGATCAA
TAAAATGTGGCTTGGGGTCCCATCTCAGGATAAGATGGAAATCCGTAGCTGTCTGCCCAAACTCCTTTTG
GCTCACCATAAAACCTTACCTTACTTTATCCGGAACAAGCTCTGCAAAGTTATTGTTGATATTGGACGTC
AGGATTGGCCCATGTTCTACCACGACTTTTTTACTAACATTTTACAGTTGATCCAGTCCCCTGTGACAAC
CCCCCTTGGGCTGATCATGTTGAAGACAACTTCAGAAGAGCTGGCTTGTCCCCGTGAGGACCTCAGTGTG
GCTCGGAAGGAGGAGTTGCGGAAGCTGCTACTGGACCAGGTGCAGACAGTGCTTGGGCTACTGACAGGTA
TCTTGGAGACTGTCTGGGACAAACACAGTGTTACTGCTGCCACTCCACCACCATCCCCGACCTCAGGAGA
AAGTGGTGACTTACTGAGTAACCTGTTGCAGAGTCCCAGTTCAGCCAAACTGTTGAATCAGCCAATTCCC
ATCCTTGATGTGGAGAGTGAGTATATCTGTTCCCTGGCTTTGGAGTGCCTGGCCCATCTCTTCAGTTGGA
TTCCTCTGTCTGCCAGCATCACCCCATCCCTCCTTACCACCATCTTCCACTTTGCACGATTTGGCTGTGA
CATCCGGGCCAGAAAGATGGCGTCAGTTAACGGCAGCAGCCAGAACTGTGTCTCGGGTCAGGAGCGCGGC
CGGCTGGGGGTCCTGGCCATGTCCTGCATCAATGAACTCATGTCCAAGAACTGTGTGCCTATGGAATTTG
AGGAGTATTTACTGCGTATGTTCCAGCAGACTTTCTACCTCCTGCAGAAAATCACCAAGGATAACAATGC
CCACACAGTGAAGAGCAGGCTAGAAGAGCTCGATGAGAGCTATATCGAGAAGTTTACTGACTTTCTTCGG
CTCTTTGTGAGTGTTCACCTAAGAAGAATCGAGTCTTATTCCCAGTTCCCTGTGGTGGAGTTTTTGACAC
TTTTGTTCAAGTACACATTTCATCAGCCTACTCATGAAGGTTACTTCTCTTGTTTGGATATCTGGACGCT
GTTTTTGGACTATCTGACAAGTAAAATTAAAAGTCGTCTTGGAGACAAGGAAGCAGTTCTCAACAGGTAC
GAAGATGCCCTGGTGCTCCTGCTCACAGAGGTGTTGAATCGAATCCAGTTCAGATACAACCAAGCCCAGC
TGGAGGAGTTGGATGATGAGACTCTGGATGACGATCAGCAGACGGAGTGGCAGCGGTACTTACGGCAGAG
CTTGGAGGTGGTGGCCAAAGTGATGGAGCTCCTGCCCACGCACGCCTTCTCCACACTGTTCCCTGTTCTT
CAGGACAATTTAGAAGTTTATTTGGGATTACAACAGTTTATAGTCACTTCAGGGTCAGGACACAGGTTGA
ACATCACGGCGGAGAACGACTGCCGGCGGCTGCACTGCTCCCTGAGAGACTTGAGCTCCCTGCTGCAGGC
CGTGGGCCGCCTGGCCGAGTACTTTATCGGGGATGTGTTTGCTGCACGGTTCAATGATGCCCTCACAGTC
GTGGAAAGGTTGGTCAAAGTCACTCTGTACGGATCTCAGATAAAATTGTACAACATTGAAACTGCTGTGC
CATCAGTATTGAAACCTGACCTCATTGATGTGCATGCTCAGTCCCTGGCTGCGCTGCAGGCTTACTCTCA
CTGGTTAGCACAGTATTGCAGTGAAGTTCACCGGCAGAACACGCAGCAGTTCGTGACACTCATCTCTACT
ACCATGGATGCAATCACACCTCTAATCAGCACCAAGGTCCAAGACAAGCTGCTGCTATCTGCGTGCCACT
TACTGGTCTCACTGGCCACCACCGTGCGGCCCGTCTTTCTGATCAGCATCCCTGCAGTGCAGAAAGTATT
CAACAGAATCACTGATGCCTCTGCCCTGCGACTTGTCGATAAGGCCCAGGTGTTGGTGTGCCGAGCCCTC
TCTAACATCTTGCTGCTTCCGTGGCCAAACCTTCCAGAGAATGAGCAGCAGTGGCCCGTGCGCTCCATCA
ACCATGCCAGCCTCATCTCTGCACTCTCCCGGGACTATCGCAACCTGAAGCCCAGTGCTGTTGCCCCACA
GAGAAAGATGCCACTGGATGACACCAAACTGATTATCCACCAGACACTCAGCGTCTTAGAAGATATTGTG
GAGAATATCTCGGGGGAGTCCACCAAGTCTCGACAGATTTGCTACCAGTCGCTGCAGGAATCTGTTCAGG
TCTCCCTGGCCCTCTTTCCAGCTTTTATCCATCAGTCAGATGTGACTGATGAGATGCTGAGCTTCTTCCT
CACTCTGTTTCGAGGCCTTAGAGTACAGATGGGTGTGCCTTTCACTGAGCAAATCATACAGACTTTCCTC
AACATGTTTACCAGAGAGCAGTTAGCCGAGAGCATCCTCCACGAGGGCAGCACAGGCTGCCGGGTGGTGG
AGAAGTTTCTGAAGATCCTGCAGGTGGTGGTCCAGGAGCCAGGCCAGGTGTTCAAGCCCTTCCTCCCCAG
CATCATCGCCCTGTGCATGGAGCAAGTGTATCCCATCATTGCCGAGCGTCCCTCCCCTGATGTGAAGGCC
GAGCTGTTTGAGCTCCTTTTCCGGACGCTCCATCACAACTGGAGGTACTTCTTCAAGTCCACCGTGCTGG
CCAGTGTCCAGAGGGGGATCGCTGAGGAGCAGATGGAGAATGAGCCCCAGTTCAGTGCCATCATGCAGGC
TTTCGGACAGTCCTTTCTCCAGCCCGACATCCACCTTTTTAAACAAAATCTCTTCTACTTGGAGACTCTC
AACACCAAGCAGAAGCTGTACCACAAGAAGATCTTCCGGACTGCCATGCTGTTCCAGTTTGTGAACGTGC
TGCTCCAGGTCCTGGTCCACAAGTCCCATGATCTTCTGCAGGAGGAGATTGGCATCGCCATCTACAACAT
GGCCTCAGTCGACTTTGATGGCTTCTTTGCCGCCTTCCTCCCAGAGTTCCTGACCAGCTGTGATGGTGTG
GATGCCAACCAGAAAAGTGTGCTGGGGCGGAATTTCAAGATGGATCGGGACCTGCCCTCATTCACCCAGA
ATGTGCACAGGCTGGTCAACGACCTGCGCTACTACAGACTCTGCAACGACAGCCTGCCCCCTGGCACTGT
GAAGCTCGCGGATCCACCGGTCGCCACCATGGTGAGCAAGGGCGAGGAGCTGTTCACCGGGGTGGTGCCC
ATCCTGGTCGAGCTGGACGGCGACGTAAACGGCCACAAGTTCAGCGTGTCCGGCGAGGGCGAGGGCGATG
CCACCTACGGCAAGCTGACCCTGAAGTTCATCTGCACCACCGGCAAGCTGCCCGTGCCCTGGCCCACCCT
CGTGACCACCCTGACCTACGGCGTGCAGTGCTTCAGCCGCTACCCCGACCACATGAAGCAGCACGACTTC
TTCAAGTCCGCCATGCCCGAAGGCTACGTCCAGGAGCGCACCATCTTCTTCAAGGACGACGGCAACTACA
AGACCCGCGCCGAGGTGAAGTTCGAGGGCGACACCCTGGTGAACCGCATCGAGCTGAAGGGCATCGACTT
CAAGGAGGACGGCAACATCCTGGGGCACAAGCTGGAGTACAACTACAACAGCCACAACGTCTATATCATG
GCCGACAAGCAGAAGAACGGCATCAAGGTGAACTTCAAGATCCGCCACAACATCGAGGACGGCAGCGTGC
AGCTCGCCGACCACTACCAGCAGAACACCCCCATCGGCGACGGCCCCGTGCTGCTGCCCGACAACCACTA
CCTGAGCACCCAGTCCAAGCTGAGCAAAGACCCCAACGAGAAGCGCGATCACATGGTCCTGCTGGAGTTC
GTGACCGCCGCCGGGATCACTCTCGGCATGGACGAGCTGTACAAGTAAAGCGGCCGCGACTCTAGATCAT
AATCAGCCATACCACATTTGTAGAGGTTTTACTTGCTTTAAAAAACCTCCCACACCTCCCCCTGAACCTG
AAACATAAAATGAATGCAATTGTTGTTGTTAACTTGTTTATTGCAGCTTATAATGGTTACAAATAAAGCA
ATAGCATCACAAATTTCACAAATAAAGCATTTTTTTCACTGCATTCTAGTTGTGGTTTGTCCAAACTCAT
CAATGTATCTTAAGGCGTAAATTGTAAGCGTTAATATTTTGTTAAAATTCGCGTTAAATTTTTGTTAAAT
CAGCTCATTTTTTAACCAATAGGCCGAAATCGGCAAAATCCCTTATAAATCAAAAGAATAGACCGAGATA
GGGT
[37 nt withheld, positions 5115-5151]
AAAGAACGTGGACTCCAACGTCAAAGG
[49 nt withheld, positions 5179-5227]
T
[91 nt withheld, positions 5229-5319]
G
[124 nt withheld, positions 5321-5444]
CAGGTGGCACTTTTCGGGGAAATGTGCGCGGAACCCCTATTTGTTTATTTTTCTAAATACATTCAAATAT
GTATCCGCTCATGAGACAATAACCCTGATAAATGCTTCAATAATATTGAAAAAGGAAGAGTCCTGAGGCG
GAAAGAACCAGCTGTGGAATGTGTGTCAGTTAGGGTGTGGAAAGTCCCCAGGCTCCCCAGCAGGCAGAAG
TATGCAAAGCATGCATCTCAATTAGTCAGCAACCAGGTGTGGAAAGTCCCCAGGCTCCCCAGCAGGCAGA
AGTATGCAAAGCATGCATCTCAATTAGTCAGCAACCATAGTCCCGCCCCTAACTCCGCCCATCCCGCCCC
TAACTCCGCCCAGTTCCGCCCATTCTCCGCCCCATGGCTGACTAATTTTTTTTATTTATGCAGAGGCCGA
GGCCGCCTCGGCCTCTGAGCTATTCCAGAAGTAGTGAGGAGGCTTTTTTGGAGGCCTAGGCTTTTGCAAA
GATCGATCAAGAGACAGGATGAGGATCGTTTCGCATGATTGAACAAGATGGATTGCACGCAGGTTCTCCG
GCCGCTTGGGTGGAGAGGCTATTCGGCTATGACTGGGCACAACAGACAATCGGCTGCTCTGATGCCGCCG
TGTTCCGGCTGTCAGCGCAGGGGCGCCCGGTTCTTTTTGTCAAGACCGACCTGTCCGGTGCCCTGAATGA
ACTGCAAGACGAGGCAGCGCGGCTATCGTGGCTGGCCACGACGGGCGTTCCTTGCGCAGCTGTGCTCGAC
GTTGTCACTGAAGCGGGAAGGGACTGGCTGCTATTGGGCGAAGTGCCGGGGCAGGATCTCCTGTCATCTC
ACCTTGCTCCTGCCGAGAAAGTATCCATCATGGCTGATGCAATGCGGCGGCTGCATACGCTTGATCCGGC
TACCTGCCCATTCGACCACCAAGCGAAACATCGCATCGAGCGAGCACGTACTCGGATGGAAGCCGGTCTT
GTCGATCAGGATGATCTGGACGAAGAGCATCAGGGGCTCGCGCCAGCCGAACTGTTCGCCAGGCTCAAGG
CGAGCATGCCCGACGGCGAGGATCTCGTCGTGACCCATGGCGATGCCTGCTTGCCGAATATCATGGTGGA
AAATGGCCGCTTTTCTGGATTCATCGACTGTGGCCGGCTGGGTGTGGCGGACCGCTATCAGGACATAGCG
TTGGCTACCCGTGATATTGCTGAAGAGCTTGGCGGCGAATGGGCTGACCGCTTCCTCGTGCTTTACGGTA
TCGCCGCTCCCGATTCGCAGCGCATCGCCTTCTATCGCCTTCTTGACGAGTTCTTCTGAGCGGGACTCTG
GGGTTCGAAATGACCGACCAAGCGACGCCCAACCTGCCATCACGAGATTTCGATTCCACCGCCGCCTTCT
ATGAAAGGTTGGGCTTCGGAATCGTTTTCCGGGACGCCGGCTGGATGATCCTCCAGCGCGGGGATCTCAT
GCTGGAGTTCTTCGCCCACCCTAGGGGGAGGCTAACTGAAACACGGAAGGAGACAATACCGGAAGGAACC
CGCGCTATGACGGCAATAAAAAGACAGAATAAAACGCACGGTGTTGGGTCGTTTGTTCATAAACGCGGGG
TTCGGTCCCAGGGCTGGCACTCTGTCGATACCCCACCGAGACCCCATTGGGGCCAATACGCCCGCGTTTC
TTCCTTTTCCCCACCCCACCCCCCAAGTTCGGGTGAAGGCCCAGGGCTCGCAGCCAACGTCGGGGCGGCA
GGCCCTGCCATAGCCTCAGGTTACTCATATATACTTTAGATTGATTTAAAACTTCATTTTTAATTTAAAA
GGATCTAGGTGAAGATCCTTTTTGATAATCTCATGACCAAAATCCCTTAACGTGAGTTTTCGTTCCACTG
AGCGTCAGACCCCGTAGAAAAGATCAAAGGATCTTCTTGAGATCCTTTTTTTCTGCGCGTAATCTGCTGC
TTGCAAACAAAAAAACCACCGCTACCAGCGGTGGTTTGTTTGCCGGATCAAGAGCTACCAACTCTTTTTC
CGAAGGTAACTGGCTTCAGCAGAGCGCAGATACCAAATACTGTTCTTCTAGTGTAGCCGTAGTTAGGCCA
CCACTTCAAGAACTCTGTAGCACCGCCTACATACCTCGCTCTGCTAATCCTGTTACCAGTGGCTGCTGCC
AGTGGCGATAAGTCGTGTCTTACCGGGTTGGACTCAAGACGATAGTTACCGGATAAGGCGCAGCGGTCGG
GCTGAACGGGGGGTTCGTGCACACAGCCCAGCTTGGAGCGAACGACCTACACCGAACTGAGATACCTACA
GCGTGAGCTATGAGAAAGCGCCACGCTTCCCGAAGGGAGAAAGGCGGACAGGTATCCGGTAAGCGGCAGG
GTCGGAACAGGAGAGCGCACGAGGGAGCTTCCAGGGGGAAACGCCTGGTATCTTTATAGTCCTGTCGGGT
TTCGCCACCTCTGACTTGAGCGTCGATTTTTGTGATGCTCGTCAGGGGGGCGGAGCCTATGGAAAAACGC
CAGCAACGCGGCCTTTTTACGGTTCCTGGCCTTTTGCTGGCCTTTTGCTCACATGTTCTTTCCTGCGTTA
TCCCCTGATTCTGTGGATAACCGTATTACCGCCAT
Features (pLannotate 1.2.2; 15 found; start..end, strand, type, name):
     65..368     +  enhancer       CMV enhancer: human cytomegalovirus immediate early enhancer
    369..572     +  promoter       CMV promoter: human cytomegalovirus (CMV) immediate early promoter
    595..622     +  misc_feature   MCS (fragment): multiple cloning site
    623..3997    +  CDS            XPO6: XPO6_HUMAN - Also known as KIAA0370, RANBP20. Experimental evidence at protein level: Swiss-Prot protein existence level 1. Mediates the nuclear export of actin and profilin-actin complexes in somatic cells. From Homo sapiens (Human).
   4019..4738    +  CDS            mEGFP: enhanced GFP with monomerizing A206K mutation (Zacharias et al., 2002) mammalian codon-optimized
   4755..4838    +  CDS            large T antigen (fragment): large T antigen from SV40 (simian virus 40)
   4861..4982    +  polyA_signal   SV40 poly(A) signal: SV40 polyadenylation signal
   5016..5444    -  rep_origin     f1 ori (sequence partly withheld): f1 bacteriophage origin of replication; arrow indicates direction of (+) strand synthesis
   5471..5575    +  promoter       AmpR promoter: bla
   5577..5934    +  promoter       SV40 promoter: SV40 enhancer and early promoter
   5969..6763    +  CDS            NeoR/KanR: aminoglycoside phosphotransferase from Tn5; aph(3')-II (or nptII); confers resistance to neomycin, kanamycin, and G418 (Geneticin®)
   6784..6936    +  CDS            ble (fragment): BLE_KLEPN - Experimental evidence at protein level: Swiss-Prot protein existence level 1. Binding protein with a strong affinity to the bleomycin family of antibiotics. Binds to CL990; an antimitotic-antibiotic compound. From Klebsiella pneumoniae.
   6995..7042    +  polyA_signal   HSV TK poly(A) signal: herpes simplex virus thymidine kinase polyadenylation signal (Cole and Stacy, 1985)
   7133..7149    -  polyA_signal   bGH poly(A) signal (fragment): bovine growth hormone polyadenylation signal
   7371..7959    +  rep_origin     ori: high-copy-number ColE1/pMB1/pBR322/pUC origin of replication
