[The description below was written by a language model from this plasmid's Addgene catalogue record and pLannotate feature annotations shown in this document.]
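Description:
XPO6-EGFP is a mammalian expression plasmid built on the pEGFP-N1 backbone that produces human exportin-6 (XPO6, also known as EXP6 or RANBP20) fused at its C terminus to a green fluorescent protein. The 3,375 bp XPO6 coding sequence was inserted by ligation-independent cloning just downstream of the remnant multiple cloning site. It is driven by the human cytomegalovirus immediate-early enhancer and promoter, which give strong constitutive transcription in most mammalian cell lines. The fluorescent protein reading frame follows XPO6 after a short linker, and the transcript is terminated by the SV40 polyadenylation signal. The catalogue calls the tag EGFP, whereas the sequence annotation matches it to mEGFP, the monomerizing A206K variant. The short "large T antigen", "ble" and bGH poly(A) hits in the feature table are small fragments, probably backbone remnants or annotation artefacts rather than functional elements.

Propagation in E. coli relies on a high-copy ColE1/pUC-type origin, and an f1 origin is also present. A single NeoR/KanR (Tn5 aminoglycoside phosphotransferase) cassette serves both hosts. A bacterial bla-type promoter drives it for kanamycin selection, and the SV40 enhancer/early promoter with the HSV TK polyadenylation signal drives it for G418 selection of stably transfected mammalian cells. The sequenced record is 8,069 nt, shorter than the catalogue's total size of 8,798 bp, and the record does not explain the difference.

XPO6 mediates nuclear export of actin and profilin–actin complexes. The construct suits transient or stable expression of a fluorescently tagged exportin-6 for localization imaging or GFP-based pull-down experiments. It was deposited in connection with a study of host factors that interact with SARS-CoV-2 NSP3.
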