Addgene plasmid #210371: XPO6-EGFP
Purpose: Expresses XPO6 fused with EGFP in mammalian cells
Depositing lab: Michele Pagano. Publication: The REEP5/TRAM1 complex binds SARS-CoV-2 NSP3 and promotes virus replication. Li J, Gui Q, Liang FX, Sall J, Zhang Q, Duan Y, Dhabaria A, Askenazi M, Ueberheide B, Stapleford KA, Pagano M. J Virol. 2023 Sep 28:e0050723. doi: 10.1128/jvi.00507-23. PubMed 37768083.
Backbone
  Vector backbone: pEGFP-N1
  Backbone size w/o insert (bp): 5400
  Total vector size (bp): 8798
  Vector type: Mammalian Expression
  Selectable markers: Neomycin (select with G418)
Growth in bacteria
  Bacterial resistance: Kanamycin, 50 μg/mL
  Growth temperature: 37°C
  Growth strain: DH5alpha
  Copy number: High Copy
Gene/Insert
  Gene/Insert name: XPO6
  Species: H. sapiens (human)
  Insert size (bp): 3375
  GenBank ID: NM_015171.4
  Entrez Gene: XPO6 (a.k.a. EXP6, RANBP20)
  Tag / fusion protein: EGFP (C terminal on insert)
  Cloning method: Ligation Independent Cloning
  Sequencing primers: 5′ CMV-F; 3′ EGFP (Cterm)
Resource information
  A portion of this plasmid was derived from a plasmid made by: Horizon Discovery MHS6278-211687938
Terms and licenses: Academic/Nonprofit Terms; Industry Terms: Not Available to Industry
How to cite: XPO6-EGFP was a gift from Michele Pagano (Addgene plasmid # 210371 ; http://n2t.net/addgene:210371 ; RRID:Addgene_210371)
